LOCUS       Exported 2515 bp ds-DNA circular SYN 13-MAY-2021
DEFINITION  For library amplification of fragment NH-11.
ACCESSION   .
VERSION     .
KEYWORDS    NH-11
SOURCE      synthetic DNA construct
  ORGANISM  synthetic DNA construct
REFERENCE   1 (bases 1 to 2515)
  AUTHORS   Gogolok S, Garcia-Diaz C, Pollard SM
  TITLE     STAR: a simple TAL effector assembly reaction using isothermal
            assembly.
  JOURNAL   Sci Rep. 2016 Sep 12;6:33209. doi: 10.1038/srep33209.
  PUBMED    27615025
REFERENCE   2 (bases 1 to 2515)
  AUTHORS   .
  TITLE     Direct Submission
  JOURNAL   Exported May 13, 2021 from SnapGene Server 1.1.58
            http://www.snapgene.com
FEATURES             Location/Qualifiers
     source          1..2515
                     /organism="synthetic DNA construct"
                     /mol_type="other DNA"
     primer_bind     278..300
                     /label=M13/pUC Forward
                     /note="In lacZ gene"
     primer_bind     292..309
                     /label=M13 Forward
                     /note="In lacZ gene. Also called M13-F20 or M13 (-21)
                     Forward"
     primer_bind     293..309
                     /label=M13 fwd
                     /note="common sequencing primer, one of multiple similar
                     variants"
     primer_bind     320..339
                     /label=T7
                     /note="T7 promoter, forward primer"
     promoter        320..338
                     /label=T7 promoter
                     /note="promoter for bacteriophage T7 RNA polymerase"
     primer_bind     complement(658..675)
                     /label=L4440
                     /note="L4440 vector, forward primer"
     rep_origin      complement(768..1356)
                     /direction=LEFT
                     /label=ori
                     /note="high-copy-number ColE1/pMB1/pBR322/pUC origin of
                     replication"
     primer_bind     complement(848..867)
                     /label=pBR322ori-F
                     /note="pBR322 origin, forward primer"
     CDS             complement(1527..2387)
                     /codon_start=1
                     /gene="bla"
                     /product="beta-lactamase"
                     /label=AmpR
                     /note="confers resistance to ampicillin, carbenicillin, and
                     related antibiotics"
                     /translation="MSIQHFRVALIPFFAAFCLPVFAHPETLVKVKDAEDQLGARVGYI
                     ELDLNSGKILESFRPEERFPMMSTFKVLLCGAVLSRIDAGQEQLGRRIHYSQNDLVEYS
                     PVTEKHLTDGMTVRELCSAAITMSDNTAANLLLTTIGGPKELTAFLHNMGDHVTRLDRW
                     EPELNEAIPNDERDTTMPVAMATTLRKLLTGELLTLASRQQLIDWMEADKVAGPLLRSA
                     LPAGWFIADKSGAGERGSRGIIAALGPDGKPSRIVVIYTTGSQATMDERNRQIAEIGAS
                     LIKHW"
     primer_bind     2150..2169
                     /label=Amp-R
                     /note="Ampicillin resistance gene, reverse primer"
     promoter        complement(2388..2492)
                     /gene="bla"
                     /label=AmpR promoter
ORIGIN
        1 ctaaattgta agcgttaata ttttgttaaa attcgcgtta aatttttgtt aaatcagctc
       61 attttttaac caataggccg aaatcggcaa aatcccttat aaatcaaaag aatagaccga
      121 gatagggttg agtggccgct acagggcgct cccattcgcc attcaggctg cgcaactgtt
      181 gggaagggcg tttcggtgcg ggcctcttcg ctattacgcc agctggcgaa agggggatgt
      241 gctgcaaggc gattaagttg ggtaacgcca gggttttccc agtcacgacg ttgtaaaacg
      301 acggccagtg agcgcgacgt aatacgactc actatagggc gaattggcgg aaggccgtca
      361 aggcctaggc gcgccatgag ctcgtatcct gcagttaacg cccgaccagg ttgttgcaat
      421 cgcgtcgaat cacgggggaa agcaagccct ggaaaccgtg caaaggttgt tgccggtgtt
      481 gtgccaagcg cacggcttaa cgccggccca agtagtcctg caggatacgg tacctcttaa
      541 ttaactggcc tcatgggcct tccgctcact gcccgctttc cagtcgggaa acctgtcgtg
      601 ccagctgcat taacatggtc atagctgttt ccttgcgtat tgggcgctct ccgcttcctc
      661 gctcactgac tcgctgcgct cggtcgttcg ggtaaagcct ggggtgccta atgagcaaaa
      721 ggccagcaaa aggccaggaa ccgtaaaaag gccgcgttgc tggcgttttt ccataggctc
      781 cgcccccctg acgagcatca caaaaatcga cgctcaagtc agaggtggcg aaacccgaca
      841 ggactataaa gataccaggc gtttccccct ggaagctccc tcgtgcgctc tcctgttccg
      901 accctgccgc ttaccggata cctgtccgcc tttctccctt cgggaagcgt ggcgctttct
      961 catagctcac gctgtaggta tctcagttcg gtgtaggtcg ttcgctccaa gctgggctgt
     1021 gtgcacgaac cccccgttca gcccgaccgc tgcgccttat ccggtaacta tcgtcttgag
     1081 tccaacccgg taagacacga cttatcgcca ctggcagcag ccactggtaa caggattagc
     1141 agagcgaggt atgtaggcgg tgctacagag ttcttgaagt ggtggcctaa ctacggctac
     1201 actagaagaa cagtatttgg tatctgcgct ctgctgaagc cagttacctt cggaaaaaga
     1261 gttggtagct cttgatccgg caaacaaacc accgctggta gcggtggttt ttttgtttgc
     1321 aagcagcaga ttacgcgcag aaaaaaagga tctcaagaag atcctttgat cttttctacg
     1381 gggtctgacg ctcagtggaa cgaaaactca cgttaaggga ttttggtcat gagattatca
     1441 aaaaggatct tcacctagat ccttttaaat taaaaatgaa gttttaaatc aatctaaagt
     1501 atatatgagt aaacttggtc tgacagttac caatgcttaa tcagtgaggc acctatctca
     1561 gcgatctgtc tatttcgttc atccatagtt gcctgactcc ccgtcgtgta gataactacg
     1621 atacgggagg gcttaccatc tggccccagt gctgcaatga taccgcgaga accacgctca
     1681 ccggctccag atttatcagc aataaaccag ccagccggaa gggccgagcg cagaagtggt
     1741 cctgcaactt tatccgcctc catccagtct attaattgtt gccgggaagc tagagtaagt
     1801 agttcgccag ttaatagttt gcgcaacgtt gttgccattg ctacaggcat cgtggtgtca
     1861 cgctcgtcgt ttggtatggc ttcattcagc tccggttccc aacgatcaag gcgagttaca
     1921 tgatccccca tgttgtgcaa aaaagcggtt agctccttcg gtcctccgat cgttgtcaga
     1981 agtaagttgg ccgcagtgtt atcactcatg gttatggcag cactgcataa ttctcttact
     2041 gtcatgccat ccgtaagatg cttttctgtg actggtgagt actcaaccaa gtcattctga
     2101 gaatagtgta tgcggcgacc gagttgctct tgcccggcgt caatacggga taataccgcg
     2161 ccacatagca gaactttaaa agtgctcatc attggaaaac gttcttcggg gcgaaaactc
     2221 tcaaggatct taccgctgtt gagatccagt tcgatgtaac ccactcgtgc acccaactga
     2281 tcttcagcat cttttacttt caccagcgtt tctgggtgag caaaaacagg aaggcaaaat
     2341 gccgcaaaaa agggaataag ggcgacacgg aaatgttgaa tactcatact cttccttttt
     2401 caatattatt gaagcattta tcagggttat tgtctcatga gcggatacat atttgaatgt
     2461 atttagaaaa ataaacaaat aggggttccg cgcacatttc cccgaaaagt gccac
//
