[The description below was written by a language model from this plasmid's Addgene catalogue record and the feature table of its GenBank file.]
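Description:
NH-11 is a small (2,515 bp) synthetic cloning plasmid built on the pMA gene-synthesis backbone and catalogued as a TALEN/synthetic biology reagent for preparing TALE DNA-binding-domain libraries. It is maintained in E. coli as a high-copy plasmid by a ColE1/pUC-type origin of replication. Selection is with ampicillin, through a beta-lactamase (AmpR) gene driven by its own promoter. These two elements, both on the complement strand, make up most of the annotated sequence.

The payload is a synthetic fragment also called NH-11, which the record describes only as a template "for library amplification." The insert is not annotated in the feature table. By elimination it presumably lies in the unannotated stretch between the T7 promoter and M13 forward primer sites on one side and the L4440 primer site just before the origin on the other, but the record does not give its boundaries or content. By TALE convention, the name suggests a repeat module carrying the NH repeat-variable diresidue, generally associated with guanine recognition, intended for position 11 of a repeat array. This is an inference from the naming rather than something the record states. The cloning method is listed as unknown.

The plasmid serves as a stable stock from which the NH-11 fragment can be amplified. That fragment would be one component of a module collection for building custom TAL effector DNA-binding domains by isothermal assembly. No eukaryotic promoter, reporter or tag is annotated, so it acts as a storage and template vector rather than an expression construct. The flanking M13 and T7 primer sites allow sequence verification of the insert.
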