Addgene plasmid #87516: NH-11
Purpose: For library amplification of fragment NH-11
Depositing lab: Steve Pollard. Depositing organization: University of Edinburgh. Publication: STAR: a simple TAL effector assembly reaction using isothermal assembly. Gogolok S, Garcia-Diaz C, Pollard SM. Sci Rep. 2016 Sep 12;6:33209. doi: 10.1038/srep33209. PubMed 27615025.
Backbone
  Vector backbone: pMA
  Backbone manufacturer: Life Technologies
  Vector type: TALEN, Synthetic Biology ; TALE DBD library preparation
Growth in bacteria
  Bacterial resistance: Ampicillin, 100 μg/mL
  Growth temperature: 37°C
  Growth strain: DH5alpha
  Copy number: High Copy
Gene/Insert
  Gene/Insert name: NH-11
  Species: Synthetic
  Cloning method: Unknown
Terms and licenses: Academic/Nonprofit Terms; Industry Terms: Not Available to Industry
How to cite: NH-11 was a gift from Steve Pollard (Addgene plasmid # 87516 ; http://n2t.net/addgene:87516 ; RRID:Addgene_87516)
