>Addgene plasmid #87516 | NH-11 | depositor partial sequence | sequence record 170682 | NH-11 RVD flanked by BciVI sites
GTATCCTGCAGTTAACGCCCGACCAGGTTGTTGCAATCGCGTCGAATCACGGGGGAAAGCAAGCCCTGGA
AACCGTGCAAAGGTTGTTGCCGGTGTTGTGCCAAGCGCACGGCTTAACGCCGGCCCAAGTAGTCCTGCAG
GATAC
